Addgene plasmid #81228: PB53x EF1-Dendra2-RPB1Amr
Purpose: expresses Dendra2-Rpb1 fusion in mammalian cells. Possible to insert into the genome using the Piggibac system
Depositing lab: Timothée Lionnet. Depositing organization: HHMI, Janelia Research Campus. Publication: RNA Polymerase II cluster dynamics predict mRNA output in living cells. Cho WK, Jayanth N, English BP, Inoue T, Andrews JO, Conway W, Grimm JB, Spille JH, Lavis LD, Lionnet T, Cisse II. Elife. 2016 May 3;5. pii: e13617. doi: 10.7554/eLife.13617. PubMed 27138339.
Backbone
  Vector backbone: pb53
  Backbone manufacturer: System Biosciences
  Total vector size (bp): 13708
  Vector type: Mammalian Expression
  Selectable markers: Neomycin (select with G418)
Growth in bacteria
  Bacterial resistance: Ampicillin, 100 μg/mL
  Growth temperature: 37°C
  Growth strain: DH5alpha
  Copy number: Unknown
Gene/Insert
  Gene/Insert name: Dendra2 - Rpb1 (alpha amanitin resistant) (alt name: RPOLR2A, pIILS, POLRA, hsRPB1, POLR2, RPB1, RPBh1, RPOL2, RPO2, hRPB220)
  Species: H. sapiens (human)
  Insert size (bp): 6698
  Mutation: N792D alpha amanitin resistance mutation (Bartolomei & Corden Mol Gen Genet 1995)
  Entrez Gene: POLR2A (a.k.a. NEDHIB, POLR2, POLRA, RPB1, RPBh1, RPO2, RPOL2, RpIILS, hRPB220, hsRPB1)
  Promoter: EF1a
  Tag / fusion protein: Dendra2 (N terminal on insert)
  Cloning method: Restriction Enzyme; 5′ cloning site AgeI (unknown if destroyed); 3′ cloning site Unknown (unknown if destroyed)
  Sequencing primers: 5′ M13_pUC_rev_primer; 3′ M13_pUC_fwd_primer
Terms and licenses: Academic/Nonprofit Terms; Industry Terms: Not Available to Industry
How to cite: PB53x EF1-Dendra2-RPB1Amr was a gift from Timothée Lionnet (Addgene plasmid # 81228 ; http://n2t.net/addgene:81228 ; RRID:Addgene_81228)
