[The description below was written by a language model from this plasmid's Addgene catalogue record and pLannotate feature annotations shown in this document.]
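Description:
PB53x EF1-Dendra2-RPB1Amr is a mammalian expression plasmid of about 13.7 kb built on a System Biosciences PiggyBac transposon backbone (pb53). This allows the expression cassette either to be used transiently or to be integrated into the host genome with PiggyBac transposase. The automated feature table does not annotate the transposon terminal repeats, so their positions cannot be read from this record. In E. coli the plasmid replicates from a high-copy ColE1/pUC-type origin and is selected with ampicillin through the β-lactamase gene. An f1 origin and remnants of the lac promoter/lacZα region are also present. A few short hits, such as the lambda portal protein, lacI and RSF ori fragments, are probably annotation artefacts or backbone filler.

The payload is driven by an EF-1α core promoter followed by an HTLV-1 5' LTR fragment, a common composite arrangement for strong constitutive expression. It encodes Dendra2, a green-to-red photoconvertible fluorescent protein, fused through a short linker/MCS region to the N-terminus of human RPB1 (POLR2A), the largest catalytic subunit of RNA polymerase II. The RPB1 carries the N792D substitution, which confers resistance to α-amanitin. The tagged subunit can therefore functionally replace the endogenous protein when cells are treated with the toxin. Downstream, an EMCV IRES links translation of NeoR to the same transcript for G418 selection. A WPRE fragment and an SV40 polyadenylation signal follow the NeoR gene. The construct is suited to making stable cell lines for live-cell and photoconversion-based super-resolution imaging of Pol II, such as studies of polymerase cluster dynamics.
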