Features (pLannotate 1.2.2; 23 found; start..end, strand, type, name):
      1..37      +  rep_origin     RSF ori (fragment): Plasmids containing the RSF 1030 origin of replication can be propagated in E. coli cells that contain additional plasmids with compatible origins.
     39..131     +  CDS            lacI (fragment): lac repressor; lacI; The lac repressor binds to the lac operator to inhibit transcription in E. coli. This inhibition can be relieved by adding lactose or isopropyl-β-D-thiogalactopyranoside (IPTG).
    144..165     +  protein_bind   CAP binding site: CAP binding activates transcription in the presence of cAMP. E. coli catabolite activator protein
    180..210     +  promoter       lac promoter: promoter for the E. coli lac operon
    214..236     +  protein_bind   lac operator (fragment): The lac repressor binds to the lac operator to inhibit transcription in E. coli. This inhibition can be relieved by adding lactose or isopropyl-β-D-thiogalactopyranoside (IPTG). lac repressor encoded by lacI
    272..739     -  CDS            B (fragment): PORTL_LAMBD - Experimental evidence at protein level: Swiss-Prot protein existence level 1. Forms the portal vertex of the capsid (PubMed:6228056, PubMed:6232391). This portal plays critical roles in head assembly, genome packaging, neck/tail attachment, and genome ejection (Probable). The portal protein multimerizes as a single ring-shaped homododecamer arranged around a central channel (PubMed:6232391). Binds to the terminase subunits to form the packaging machine (PubMed:7799432). From Escherichia phage lambda (Bacteriophage lambda).
   1434..1526    -  ncRNA          G-CSF SLDE: Accession: RF00183 - G-CSF factor stem-loop destabilising element (SLDE)
   1546..1667    -  polyA_signal   SV40 poly(A) signal: SV40 polyadenylation signal
   1676..1782    -  misc_feature   WPRE (fragment): woodchuck hepatitis virus posttranscriptional regulatory element
   1789..2583    -  CDS            NeoR/KanR: aminoglycoside phosphotransferase from Tn5; aph(3')-II (or nptII); confers resistance to neomycin, kanamycin, and G418 (Geneticin®)
   2592..3164    -  misc_feature   IRES: internal ribosome entry site (IRES) of the encephalomyocarditis virus (EMCV)
   3214..3298    -  CDS            large T antigen (fragment): large T antigen from SV40 (simian virus 40)
   4380..9218    -  CDS            POLR2A (fragment): RPB1_CRIGR - Experimental evidence at protein level: Swiss-Prot protein existence level 1. DNA-dependent RNA polymerase catalyzes the transcription of DNA into RNA using the four ribonucleoside triphosphates as substrates. Largest and catalytic component of RNA polymerase II which synthesizes mRNA precursors and many functional non-coding RNAs. Forms the polymerase active center together with the second largest subunit. Pol II is the central component of the basal RNA polymerase II transcription machinery. It is composed of mobile elements that move relative to each other. RPB1 is part of the
   9231..9283    -  misc_feature   MCS: multiple cloning site
   9309..9998    -  CDS            Dendra2: Dendra2 is a photoconvertible green fluorescent protein published in 2006, derived from Dendronephthya sp.. It has high acid sensitivity.
  10048..10316   -  LTR            5' LTR (truncated): truncated 5' long terminal repeat (LTR) from human T-cell leukemia virus (HTLV) type 1
  10329..10540   -  promoter       EF-1α core promoter: core promoter for human elongation factor EF-1α
  11062..11181   -  CDS            B (fragment): PORTL_LAMBD - Experimental evidence at protein level: Swiss-Prot protein existence level 1. Forms the portal vertex of the capsid (PubMed:6228056, PubMed:6232391). This portal plays critical roles in head assembly, genome packaging, neck/tail attachment, and genome ejection (Probable). The portal protein multimerizes as a single ring-shaped homododecamer arranged around a central channel (PubMed:6232391). Binds to the terminase subunits to form the packaging machine (PubMed:7799432). From Escherichia phage lambda (Bacteriophage lambda).
  11183..11338   +  CDS            lacZα (fragment): LacZα fragment of β-galactosidase; lacZ fragment
  11343..11771   +  rep_origin     f1 ori (sequence partly withheld): f1 bacteriophage origin of replication; arrow indicates direction of (+) strand synthesis
  11824..11928   +  promoter       AmpR promoter: bla
  11929..12789   +  CDS            AmpR: β-lactamase; bla; confers resistance to ampicillin, carbenicillin, and related antibiotics
  12960..13548   +  rep_origin     ori: high-copy-number ColE1/pMB1/pBR322/pUC origin of replication
>Addgene plasmid #81228 | PB53x EF1-Dendra2-RPB1Amr | addgene full sequence | sequence record 394051 | Addgene NGS Result
ACCGAGCGCAGCGAGTCAGTGAGCGAGGAAGCGGAAGAGCGCCCAATACGCAAACCGCCTCTCCCCGCGC
GTTGGCCGATTCATTAATGCAGCTGGCACGACAGGTTTCCCGACTGGAAAGCGGGCAGTGAGCGCAACGC
AATTAATGTGAGTTAGCTCACTCATTAGGCACCCCAGGCTTTACACTTTATGCTTCCGGCTCGTATGTTG
TGTGGAATTGTGAGCGGATAACAATTTCACACAGGAAACAGCTATGACCATGATTACGCCAAGCGCGCCC
GCCGGGTAACTCACGGGGTATCCATGTCCATTTCTGCGGCATCCAGCCAGGATACCCGTCCTCGCTGACG
TAATATCCCAGCGCCGCACCGCTGTCATTAATCTGCACACCGGCACGGCAGTTCCGGCTGTCGCCGGTAT
TGTTCGGGTTGCTGATGCGCTTCGGGCTGACCATCCGGAACTGTGTCCGGAAAAGCCGCGACGAACTGGT
ATCCCAGGTGGCCTGAACGAACAGTTCACCGTTAAAGGCGTGCATGGCCACACCTTCCCGAATCATCATG
GTAAACGTGCGTTTTCGCTCAACGTCAATGCAGCAGCAGTCATCCTCGGCAAACTCTTTCCATGCCGCTT
CAACCTCGCGGGAAAAGGCACGGGCTTCTTCCTCCCCGATGCCCAGATAGCGCCAGCTTGGGCGATGACT
GAGCCGGAAAAAAGACCCGACGATATGATCCTGATGCAGCTAGATTAACCCTAGAAAGATAGTCTGCGTA
AAATTGACGCATGCATTCTTGAAATATTGCTCTCTCTTTCTAAATAGCGCGAATCCGTCGCTGTGCATTT
AGGACATCTCAGTCGCCGCTTGGAGCTCCCGTGAGGCGTGCTTGTCAATGCGGTAAGTGTCACTGATTTT
GAACTATAACGACCGCGTGAGTCAAAATGACGCATGATTATCTTTTACGTGACTTTTAAGATTTAACTCA
TACGATAATTATATTGTTATTTCATGTTCTACTTACGTGATAACTTATTATATATATATTTTCTTGTTAT
AGATATCAGGGACAGCCCCCCCCCAAAGCCCCCAGGGATGTAATTACGTCCCTCCCCCGCTAGGGGGCAG
CAGCGAGCCGCCCGGGGCTCCGCTCCGGTCCGGCGCTCCCCCCGCATCCCCGAGCCGGCAGCGTGCGGGG
ACAGCCCGGGCACGGGGAAGGTGGCACGGGATCGCTTTCCTCTGAACGCTTCTCGCTGCTCTTTGAGCCT
GCAGACACCTGGGGGGATACGGGGAAAAAGCCATACCAATGGGCCCTAAAAAAGGAATCCAGTCAATTCC
GGGGCTAAACCTGGCTGCCACTGTTTCTTTAGGGACTTCGTTCCTGTGAGGACAGGAAACCCTGCAACCT
GGTTGACCAGAGCAAGGGATATAAGAACCCAGTTTGGGAACACTGCTGTTTAAATATTAAACAGGGATGT
CTTGTCCCCCGGAAGGGAGACCAGATGAGCTTCTGATAGACTAATTGACATCATTTGAGTCAATTCCAGA
CATGATAAGATACATTGATGAGTTTGGACAAACCACAACTAGAATGCAGTGAAAAAAATGCTTTATTTGT
GAAATTTGTGATGCTATTGCTTTATTTGTAACCATTATAAGCTGCAATAAACAAGTTTAGTTAACGCATG
ATACAAAGGCATTAAAGCAGCGTATCCACATAGCGTAAAAGGAGCAACATAGTTAAGAATACCAGTCAAT
CTTTCACAAATTTTGTAATCCAGAGGTTGATTGTCGACTCAGAAGAACTCGTCAAGAAGGCGATAGAAGG
CGATGCGCTGCGAATCGGGAGCGGCGATACCGTAAAGCACGAGGAAGCGGTCAGCCCATTCGCCGCCAAG
CTCTTCAGCAATATCACGGGTAGCCAACGCTATGTCCTGATAGCGGTCCGCCACACCCAGCCGGCCACAG
TCGATGAATCCAGAAAAGCGGCCATTTTCCACCATGATATTCGGCAAGCAGGCATCGCCATGGGTCACGA
CGAGATCCTCGCCGTCGGGCATGCGCGCCTTGAGCCTGGCGAACAGTTCGGCTGGCGCGAGCCCCTGATG
CTCTTCGTCCAGATCATCCTGATCGACAAGACCGGCTTCCATCCGAGTACGTGCTCGCTCGATGCGATGT
TTCGCTTGGTGGTCGAATGGGCAGGTAGCCGGATCAAGCGTATGCAGCCGCCGCATTGCATCAGCCATGA
TGGATACTTTCTCGGCAGGAGCAAGGTGAGATGACAGGAGATCCTGCCCCGGCACTTCGCCCAATAGCAG
CCAGTCCCTTCCCGCTTCAGTGACAACGTCGAGCACAGCTGCGCAAGGAACGCCCGTCGCGGCCAGCCAC
GATAGCCGCGCTGCCTCGTCCTGCAGTTCATTCAGGGCACCGGACAGGTCGGTCTTGACAAAAAGAACCG
GGCGCCCCTGCGCTGACAGCCGGAACACGGCGGCATCAGAGCAGCCGATTGTCTGTTGTGCCCAGTCATA
GCCGAATAGCCTCTCCACCCAAGCGGCCGGAGAACCTGCGTGCAATCCATCTTGTTCAATCATTCCGGAG
GTATTATCGTGTTTTTCAAAGGAAAACCACGTCCCCGTGGTTCGGGGGGCCTAGACGTTTTTTTAACCTC
GACTAAACACATGTAAAGCATGTGCACCGAGGCCCCAGATCAGATCCCATACAATGGGGTACCTTCTGGG
CATCCTTCAGCCCCTTGTTGAATACGCTTGAGGAGAGCCATTTGACTCTTTCCACAACTATCCAACTCAC
AACGTGGCACTGGGGTTGTGCCGCCTTTGCAGGTGTATCTTATACACGTGGCTTTTGGCCGCAGAGGCAC
CTGTCGCCAGGTGGGGGGTTCCGCTGCCTGCAAAGGGTCGCTACAGACGTTGTTTGTCTTCAAGAAGCTT
CCAGAGGAACTGCTTCCTTCACGACATTCAACAGACCTTGCATTCCTTTGGCGAGAGGGGAAAGACCCCT
AGGAATGCTCGTCAAGAAGACAGGGCCAGGTTTCCGGGCCCTCACATTGCCAAAAGACGGCAATATGGTG
GAAAATAACATATAGACAAACGCACACCGGCCTTATTCCAAGCGGCTTCGGCCAGTAACGTTAGGGGGGG
GGGAGGGAGAGGGGCGCGGCCGCGGATCCGATTTAAATTCGAACAACAACAATTGCATTCATTTTATGTT
TCAGGTTCAGGGGGAGGTGTGGGAGGTTTTTTAAAGCAAGTAAAACCTCTACAAATGTGGTATGGCTGAT
TATGATCAGTTATCTAGCGTTCTCCTCGTCACTGTCATCCGGGCTGATAGCCGGGCTTGTGAGACTGTAG
GTGGGGCTGGTGGGCGAGTAACCAGGGGAAGTGGGAGAGTAGGTTGAGCCTTTGGGGGAGGTGGGCGAGT
AGGTGGGGCTGGTGGGCGAGTACTTGGGGGAAGTGGGCGAGTAAGTGGGGCTAGTAGGTGAGTACTTGGG
AGAGGTTGGGGTGTAGACTGGAGAGGTTGGGGAATAAGTAGGAGATGTTGGGGAGTATTTTGGGGTGGTG
GGTGAATAGGTGGGACTGGTAGGCGAGTACTTGGGAGAGGTGGGTGAATATTTGGGACTGGTAGGTGAGT
ACTTGGGAGAGGTTGGGGTATACTCTGGGGAGCTGGGACTGTAAGAAGGACTGGTTGGGGTGTACTTGGG
TGAGGTTGGGCTGTAGCTGGGCGAGCTGGGGCTGTAGCTGGGTGAGCTTGGGGTATAGGTTGGAGACTGT
GGTGTGTATCGTGGGCTGGAAGGGGAGTAACTTGGTGAGGTCGGGGAATAGCTGGGTGATGTTGGAGAGT
AGCTTGGAGAGGTTGGGCTGTAGTTAGGGCTGGTAGGTGTGTAGTTGGGACTAGTAGGTGAATAGCTGGG
TGATGTCGGGCTGTAGCTGGGTGATGTTGGGGTGTAATTGGGACTGGTTGGAGAATAGTTCGGGCTGGTG
GGTGAGTAACTTGGGGAAGTGGGTGAGTAGCTGGGGGAGGTGGGTGAATAGCTTGGAGAGGTAGGTGAGT
AGCTGGGAGAAGTGGGAGAATAGCTGGGTGAAGTTGGCGAGTAGCTGGGAGATGTCGGCGAGTAGCTGGG
AGACGTTGGCGAGTAGCTAGGGGAAGTGGGCGAGTAGCTAGGGGAAGTGGGTGAGTAGCTGGGAGAGGTG
GGCGAGTAGCTGGGAGAGGTGGGCGAGTAGCTGGGAGAGGTGGGTGAGTAGCTGGGAGAGGTCGGTGAGT
AGCTGGGTGACGTTGGCGAATAGCTGGGTGATGTGGGACTATAGTTGGGACTGGTTGGAGAATAGGATGG
AGAGGTAGGGGAGTAGGAGGGTGAAGTGGGGGAATAAGAGGGACTCTGGGGTGTGTAGCCCCCAGGAGAG
CGGGGCTCGTAGGCAGGTGACGTTGGCGAGTAGCTGGGAGACATGGCACCACCTGGTGAAGGGATGTAGG
GGCTTGAGGGACCTGGGGACCCCGGGGAGCCCGGTGTGGGAGACCAGGCAGGGGAGTAACCTGGGCTGAA
GCCGCTGGCATCTGACGCAGCACTGGGAGAGAAGCCGGCTGCCCCTGGGGTCATTCCACTCCCAACACTG
GGGGACCAGGCGCCATAGGCAGGGGTTGCACCCTGGTTCCAAGGTGTCATGGCAGGAGAGATTCCACCCA
TGGGACTGGGTGCTGAACCAAAGAACATGCCGGTGGGTCCAGCAGCCCCCAGGCCGGGGATATTGGTGGG
GATCTCCATGCCATACTTGCACTTCTCTGCATCAAGCAGGAGGTCAAAGCAGCCAGTGCCGGCCGGAGCC
AGCTGGCCCAGCATGATATTCTCAGAGACCCCCTTCATGGGGTCACTCTCACCGTGTGCGGCTGCTTCCA
TAAGCACGTCCACCGTTTCCTCAAAGGAACACTTCATGAGTGGTCCTGTGTCCTGGCGGTTGACTCCGTG
TCGGGTGATGGCCATCAAGTGGCCACGACAGGTCATGGTATCACACAAGAGAGCCAAGTGTCGGTAATTG
ACATAGGAGCCATCAAAGGAGATGACGTGGTACAGCTCCCGCTCCAGGGCCTTCCGCACGGCTTCAATGC
CCAGCACCGTGAAGATCTCCACAATGTCATTGGACGTGGTGCGTACGGGGTCCACGTCCTTCTCACTCAG
CACCCGCATCAAGCTCACGCCGTCCGTCTCCAGGATCCACTCCTGCAGGGCCTTGAATTCCCCATCCTCC
GTGATGATGATCTTCTTCTTGTTGTCTGTCTGTGGCAAGTGCATGTACACCTTGCTGATCTGCTCGATGC
CCTGCAGGGTCATATCTGTCAGCATGTTGGACTCGATGCAGCGCAGGAAGACATCATCATCCATCTTGTC
CACCACCTCTTCCTCCTCTTGCATCTTGTTCTCATCGCTGTTCATGATGCGAATACGGAGCACCAGCTTC
TCTGCATTGTCATCATTAAAGATGCAGTTCAAGTCGTCACCAAAACCAGCATTGATCTTTTCAGCAATCT
GCTCCATGGTGAGCTTCCGGTCAGTCATGTGCTTCCGATCCAGCTCCACCCGCAACAGCCAGGGGGAGAT
TCGGGCCACATCAAAGTCAGGCATTTCATAGTAGACATTCACCCATTCCTGATCCTCTGCCACCACCGTG
CTCTGGGGGTTGGGGTCATAGTAGATGGCTGTGTTGGCAGTCACCTTCCTCAACGTTGTATGCTCCAGAC
GGCACAGAATATCCTTGGCTCTCTCAGCATCTCGAGCGGACTGGCCCAACAGGAAGACAGTAAGCGAAGG
AGTCTTTGGCTTCTTGGAAATGTTGATGAGCTCCTTAAGTCGGGGCACACCCAGCGTCACATTCTTGGCA
GACACACCAGCATAGTGGAAGGTATTCAAGGTCATCTGGGTGGCAGGTTCTCCAAGGGACTGCGCAGCCA
GAGCCCCCACCATTTCCCCGGGATGCGCAATGGCTTGGTTGAACTTGGACTCAATCTCCCCAAGCAGCCA
GTCGAAGGCCTCCCCACTGAGCCGAAACTCCTCTGCCATGCGGCGGGAACACAACGTGGACCGCAGGTGG
ATGTTGAAGAGCAGCGTGGCATTTTCCTGGGCCTGTCGACTTAGTGGGTCATCCCCATTCACAATCACCA
GCTTCTTGCTCAATTCCTTGACTCCCTCCACCACTTTGATGGGGTGCAGGTCGGAGGGAAGGCGTGGGTT
GATGTGGAAGATTTTCTGAGCATTCCAGATCATCCGCAGCAGGTTACAGGGGAGGACGACCTTGCTGTCT
CCAGTTGGGAAGATGACCCTGAGCACCTCCCGATCCTCCCGCATCCGCTCAAATTCCCGCTCCAACTCGT
TCTGGATGTGTGCGTTGCTCAGCACGTCCTTCACCAGGTCCTCCTGCAGAGTGCGCCGCAGGGCCCTCTC
ATTGGTATAATCAAAGCGGAACTTCTTCTCAAAAGCCTTGTTGGAAGGCTTAAGCGTAGCCAGGTTCTGG
AACTCAACGCTCTCGCCTGCCAGGCCGTCTTCGCCGTAGCGCAGCTGCACCACCTGGTTGATGGAGTTCC
GCACAGTCGCGTCGTACTTCACCATCACTGACTCCATGGACTTGATCAGCCGCCGCTGGATGTATCCAGT
CTCAGCAGTCTTGACAGCCGTGTCAATGAGCCCCTCACGACCCCCCATGGCGTGGAAAAAGAACTCAGTG
GGTGTGAGGCCGGCTAGGTAGGAGTTCTCCACAAAGCCACGGCTCTCAGGCCCGTAGTCATCCTTGATGA
AGTGAGGCAGAGTCCGGTGCTTGAAGCCAAATGGAATCCGCTTGCCCTCGACGTCCTGCTGTCCAACGAC
AGCAATGACCTGGGAGATGTTAATCTTGGAACCTTTAGCTCCGGACACGACCATAGACTTGAAGTTGTTG
TATTCAGACAGGGATTTCTGAGCAGAGGAGCCAGTCTTGTCTCGGGCATCGTTAAGAATGCGGTTCACCT
GATTCTCAAACGTCTGCCGCAGAGTGTTCCCTGGGGTGGGCTCCAGCTCATTGTTGTGTGCCTTCTCGAT
GACCTCTATTACGTCCTGCTTGGCCTTCTTAATAGTGTTCTGAATGTCCTGGTAAGTCTTAGAATCAGCA
ATGGAGTCCCCAATGCCAATAGTATGACCCTCGATGAGGAGCCAGTTGTTAATGACAGTCTGAATGTTGG
AGTAGAAGAGGCGAGTGATGTCATGACCCATCTCTAGGTAGGAGATGTGGACCAGGGAGCCAGCTGACGT
GCCCAGAGACTTCTTACACAGGATGCCCATGATCAGCTCCCCATTCTCCACCACCACCTTGGTGTCCCCA
GGAGAGATGTGCTTGTAAGGGCCACTGTCTTCATCATCGGGATGGGTGCTGTGGGTACGGATACAATTGA
TGTGACCAGGTATGATGAGGGAGAAGATTTGCTTGCCTGTCCACAGGGGCCGGGGCTTTAGGATGGCCGG
CTGTGGGACCTTCCCATCCCACGTCGACAGGAACATCAGGAGGTTCATCACTTCACCCCGCTCCAGGAAG
ACGTCTCTCTTGGTGAATTTGCGCACTGCTGTGAGTGTGTCCTGCACAATACCCATGACAGGCCGATTGC
TCTGGGGGGTGACAATCATGCGAGGAACCATGGCCAGCTCCTGGATCTCTGCTCGCGTCTCCAGAGACTG
TGGCAGGTGCAAGTTCATCTCATCCCCGTCAAAGTCTGCATTGTACGGAGTTGTCACGCTAAGATTCAAG
CGAAAGGTAGACCATGGGAGAATGCGGACCCGATGCCCCATCATGGACATTTTGTGCAGAGTTGGCTGCC
GGTTGAAGATAACAATGTCCCCATCACACATGTGCCGTTCCACCTTATAGCCGGTCTGCAGGTGAAGGTC
ACTGGGCTTGGGGTGGAAACGCAAGTCAATGCGATCACCATTGTCTCGGATGATGTACTTGGCGCCTGGG
TACTGGCTGTTCCCCCTGCGCACTAGTTCTTGAAGTCTGTCAATGTTGAAGGGGGTGACAATCTCCGCAA
AGGTCATGTTGGCAGCAATGGAGCGGGGCACGCCAACCTGGTCAATGGAGAGGTTGGGGTCGGGGGTGAT
GACAGTACGGGCCGAGAAGTCCACTCTTTTGCCCATCAGGTTCCCTCGCACCCGGCCTTCCTTGCCCTTC
AACCGCTGCTTCAGGGACTTGAGGGGACGCCCAGACTTCTGCATGGCACGGGGCAAGCCAGGCAGCTCAT
TGTCCACCATGGTGGCCACATGGAACTGGAGGAGCTTCACATCCTCTGCAATGACATGGGCCGCTGCGCC
GTTCTGCTCATTGCGCCGCAGCTGATTGTTGATCTTCACGATGTCAGCCAGTTTGTGAGTCAGGTCATCC
TGGTTACGGGCAGAGCCCTGCATCACAACAGCAGGCCGCACGGAGAGCGGGGGCACAGGCAGCACTGTGA
CAATCATCCACTCTGGCCGTGCATAGCGGGGCTCCATGCCCAGCACAAAACACTCCTCATCTGAGATGCG
TTTGAAGATCTCATGCACTCGCTCTGGACTCAGCAGGATCTTCTTCTCCTGAGAGTCCTCATTAACGTGC
TTCCATTCCGCATACAGCTCTAGGCCAGAACGCCGGATCCTGGGCTGGTACCGCCCACAGCCACCATGGC
CCTTTTCTTTGGTCAGATCCTCGTCACCCTCAGGTTGTTCCACACCGAACTTGTTGTCCATCTCCTCCCC
ACCCTCGCATATGTTTTTGCCCTTGCAAAGGTCGTAGACATGTGTGAGCCGCTTCTTGGGCTGTCCCTTG
GACTTAGCCAGGATATCCTTGATCTTTGGGTTGTTAGAGTCCACAAGCAGTTTGGAGCAGAAGAAGCAGA
CACAGCGCAAAACTTTCATTGTCTTCACCAGGAAGCCCACGTGAAACACAGGCTTGGCCAGTTCAATGTG
GCCAAAGTGGCCAGGACACTCTGTCATGTTTCCTGCACATGTTTGGCAGCGGCCAGTCCGCTCAATCACC
CCCTGCCTCGGGTCCATCAGCCCCCCAAGCTTGGGGCGGCCTCCCTCAGTCGTCTCTGGGTATTTGATGC
CACCCTCCGTCACAGACATTCGCTTCAGTTCATCCGGACTCAGGACTCCGAACTGGACTCTCTTGATGGT
GCGCAGCGGGCATGCGCTGTCCCCCGAGGGGGGGCCACCCCCGTGCATGCTAGATCCGGTGGATCCCGGG
CCCGCGGTACCGTCGACTGCAGAATTCGAAGCTTGAGCTCGAGTCTTGTACACGCCGCTGTCGCCGGACC
ACACCTGGCTGGGCAGGGGGCTGTAGCGGGCCACGGCGTGCTCGTACAGCTTCACCTTGTTGTAGTCGCT
GTCGTTGCCCAGGATCTCGATGCGGTGGTCCACGAAGTGGGCGTCGGGCAGCTGCACCACCTTCTTGGCC
TTGTAGGTGGTCTTGAAGTCGCACAGGTAGTGGCCGCCGCCCTCCAGCAGCAGGGCCATGTTGATGTTGC
CCACCAGCAGGCCGTCGCGCACGTGCAGCTTCTCGGTGCTGGGCTCCCACTTCAGGGTCTTCTTCTGCAT
CACGGGGCCGTTGGGGGGGAAGTTGGTGCCCTTGAAGCGCACGTTCTGGAAGAAGCAGTCGCCCTCCAGG
CTGATGTCGCTGCGGATGGTGCAGATGCCCTTGTCCTCGAAGGTCATGGTGCGCTCCCAGCTGTAGCCCT
CGGGGAAGCTCTGCTTGAAGTAGTCGGGGATGTCCTCGGGGTACTTGGTGAACACCCGGTTGCCGTAGTG
CACGGCGGTGGTCAGGATGTCGTAGCTGAAGGGCAGGGGGGCGCCCTCCTTCACGGTCAGGTTGGCGGTC
TGGGTGCCCTCGTAGGGCTTGCCCTTGCCCTCGCCCTCGATCACGAAGGCGTGGCCGTTCACGTTGCCCT
CCATGTGCACCTTCACGCGCATGTCCTCCTTGATCAGGTTAATTCCCGGGGTGTTCATGGTGGCGACCGG
TAGCGCTAGCTCTAGAGTAGGCGCCGGTCACAGCTTGGATCTGTAACGGCGCAGAACAGAAAACGAAACA
AAGACGTAGAGTTGAGCAAGCAGGGTCAGGCAAAGCGTGGAGAGCCGGCTGAGTCTAGGTAGGCTCCAAG
GGAGCGCCGGACAAAGGCCCGGTCTCGACCTGAGCTTTAAACTTACCTAGACGGCGGACGCAGTTCAGGA
GGCACCACAGGCGGGAGGCGGCAGAACGCGACTCAACCGGCGTGGATGGCGGCCTCAGGTAGGGCGGCGG
GCGCGTGAAGGAGAGATGCGAGCCCCTCGAAGCTTCAGCTGTGTTCTGGCGGCAAACCCGTTGCGAAAAA
GAACGTTCACGGCGACTACTGCACTTATATACGGTTCTCCCCCACCCTCGGGAAAAAGGCGGAGCCAGTA
CACGACATCACTTTCCCAGTTTACCCCGCGCCACCTTCTCTAGGCACCCGTTCAATTGCCGACCCCTCCC
CCCAACTTCTCGGGGACTGTGGGCGATGTGCGCTCTGCCCACTGACGGGCACCGGAGCGATCGCAGATCC
TTGGCCGTGGAGGCCTTTTCCCCGTATCCCCCCAGGTGTCTGCAGGCTCAAAGAGCAGCGAGAAGCGTTC
AGAGGAAAGCGATCCCGTGCCACCTTCCCCGTGCCCGGGCTGTCCCCGCACGCTGCCGGCTCGGGGATGC
GGGGGGAGCGCCGGACCGGAGCGGAGCCCCGGGCGGCTCGCTGCTGCCCCCTAGCGGGGGAGGGACGTAA
TTACATCCCTGGGGGCTTTGGGGGGGGGCTGTCCCTCATAAAAGTTTTGTTACTTTATAGAAGAAATTTT
GAGTTTTTGTTTTTTTTAATAAATAAATAAACATAAATAAATTGTTTGTTGAATTTATTATTAGTATGTA
AGTGTAAATATAATAAAACTTAATATCTATTCAAATTAATAAATAAACCTCGATATACAGACCGATAAAA
CACATGCGTCAATTTTACACATGATTATCTTTAACGTACGTCACAATATGATTATCTTTCTAGGGTTAAT
CTAGCTGCGTGTTCTGCAGCGTGTCGAGCATCTTCATCTGCTCCATCACGCTGTAAAACACATTTGCACC
GCGAGTCTGCCCGTCCTCCACGGGTTCAAAAACGTGAATGAACGAGGCGCGCTCACTGGCCGTCGTTTTA
CAACGTCGTGACTGGGAAAACCCTGGCGTTACCCAACTTAATCGCCTTGCAGCACATCCCCCTTTCGCCA
GCTGGCGTAATAGCGAAGAGGCCCGCACCGATCGCCCTTCCCAACAGTTGCGCAGCCTGAATGGCGAATG
GG
[124 nt withheld, positions 11343-11466]
C
[91 nt withheld, positions 11468-11558]
A
[49 nt withheld, positions 11560-11608]
CCTTTGACGTTGGAGTCCACGTTCTTT
[37 nt withheld, positions 11636-11672]
ACCCTATCTCGGTCTATTCTTTTGATTTATAAGGGATTTTGCCGATTTCGGCCTATTGGTTAAAAAATGA
GCTGATTTAACAAAAATTTAACGCGAATTTTAACAAAATATTAACGCTTACAATTTAGGTGGCACTTTTC
GGGGAAATGTGCGCGGAACCCCTATTTGTTTATTTTTCTAAATACATTCAAATATGTATCCGCTCATGAG
ACAATAACCCTGATAAATGCTTCAATAATATTGAAAAAGGAAGAGTATGAGTATTCAACATTTCCGTGTC
GCCCTTATTCCCTTTTTTGCGGCATTTTGCCTTCCTGTTTTTGCTCACCCAGAAACGCTGGTGAAAGTAA
AAGATGCTGAAGATCAGTTGGGTGCACGAGTGGGTTACATCGAACTGGATCTCAACAGCGGTAAGATCCT
TGAGAGTTTTCGCCCCGAAGAACGTTTTCCAATGATGAGCACTTTTAAAGTTCTGCTATGTGGCGCGGTA
TTATCCCGTATTGACGCCGGGCAAGAGCAACTCGGTCGCCGCATACACTATTCTCAGAATGACTTGGTTG
AGTACTCACCAGTCACAGAAAAGCATCTTACGGATGGCATGACAGTAAGAGAATTATGCAGTGCTGCCAT
AACCATGAGTGATAACACTGCGGCCAACTTACTTCTGACAACGATCGGAGGACCGAAGGAGCTAACCGCT
TTTTTGCACAACATGGGGGATCATGTAACTCGCCTTGATCGTTGGGAACCGGAGCTGAATGAAGCCATAC
CAAACGACGAGCGTGACACCACGATGCCTGTAGCAATGGCAACAACGTTGCGCAAACTATTAACTGGCGA
ACTACTTACTCTAGCTTCCCGGCAACAATTAATAGACTGGATGGAGGCGGATAAAGTTGCAGGACCACTT
CTGCGCTCGGCCCTTCCGGCTGGCTGGTTTATTGCTGATAAATCTGGAGCCGGTGAGCGTGGGTCTCGCG
GTATCATTGCAGCACTGGGGCCAGATGGTAAGCCCTCCCGTATCGTAGTTATCTACACGACGGGGAGTCA
GGCAACTATGGATGAACGAAATAGACAGATCGCTGAGATAGGTGCCTCACTGATTAAGCATTGGTAACTG
TCAGACCAAGTTTACTCATATATACTTTAGATTGATTTAAAACTTCATTTTTAATTTAAAAGGATCTAGG
TGAAGATCCTTTTTGATAATCTCATGACCAAAATCCCTTAACGTGAGTTTTCGTTCCACTGAGCGTCAGA
CCCCGTAGAAAAGATCAAAGGATCTTCTTGAGATCCTTTTTTTCTGCGCGTAATCTGCTGCTTGCAAACA
AAAAAACCACCGCTACCAGCGGTGGTTTGTTTGCCGGATCAAGAGCTACCAACTCTTTTTCCGAAGGTAA
CTGGCTTCAGCAGAGCGCAGATACCAAATACTGTTCTTCTAGTGTAGCCGTAGTTAGGCCACCACTTCAA
GAACTCTGTAGCACCGCCTACATACCTCGCTCTGCTAATCCTGTTACCAGTGGCTGCTGCCAGTGGCGAT
AAGTCGTGTCTTACCGGGTTGGACTCAAGACGATAGTTACCGGATAAGGCGCAGCGGTCGGGCTGAACGG
GGGGTTCGTGCACACAGCCCAGCTTGGAGCGAACGACCTACACCGAACTGAGATACCTACAGCGTGAGCT
ATGAGAAAGCGCCACGCTTCCCGAAGGGAGAAAGGCGGACAGGTATCCGGTAAGCGGCAGGGTCGGAACA
GGAGAGCGCACGAGGGAGCTTCCAGGGGGAAACGCCTGGTATCTTTATAGTCCTGTCGGGTTTCGCCACC
TCTGACTTGAGCGTCGATTTTTGTGATGCTCGTCAGGGGGGCGGAGCCTATGGAAAAACGCCAGCAACGC
GGCCTTTTTACGGTTCCTGGCCTTTTGCTGGCCTTTTGCTCACATGTTCTTTCCTGCGTTATCCCCTGAT
TCTGTGGATAACCGTATTACCGCCTTTGAGTGAGCTGATACCGCTCGCCGCAGCCGAACG
