>Addgene plasmid #81228 | PB53x EF1-Dendra2-RPB1Amr | addgene partial sequence | sequence record 161673 | mCherry-F 5'-ccccgtaatgcagaagaaga-3'
GCACCGAGAAGCTGCACGTGCGCGACGGCCTGCTGGTGGGCAACATCAACATGGCCCTGCTGCTGGAGGG
CGGCGGCCACTACCTGTGCGACTTCAAGACCACCTACAAGGCCAAGAAGGTGGTGCAGCTGCCCGACGCC
CACTTCGTGGACCACCGCATCGAGATCCTGGGCAACGACAGCGACTACAACAAGGTGAAGCTGTACGAGC
ACGCCGTGGCCCGCTACAGCCCCCTGCCCAGCCAGGTGTGGTCCGGCGACAGCGGCGTGTACAAGACTCG
AGCTCAAGCTTCGAATTCTGCAGTCGACGGTACCGCGGGCCCGGGATCCACCGGATCTAGCATGCACGGG
GGTGGCCCCCCCTCGGGGGACAGCGCATGCCCGCTGCGCACCATCAAGAGAGTCCAGTTCGGAGTCCTGA
GTCCGGATGAACTGAAGCGAATGTCTGTGACGGAGGGTGGCATCAAATACCCAGAGACGACTGAGGGAGG
CCGCCCCAAGCTTGGGGGGCTGATGGACCCGAGGCAGGGGGTGATTGAGCGGACTGGCCGCTGCCAAACA
TGTGCAGGAAACATGACAGAGTGTCCTGGCCACTTTGGCCACATTGAACTGGCCAAGCCTGTGTTTCACG
TGGGCTTCCTGGTGAAGACAATGAAAGTTTTGCGCTGTGTCTGCTTCTTCTGCTCCAAACTGCTTGTGGA
CTCTAACAACCCAAAGATCAAGGATATCCTGGCTAAGTCCAAGGGACAGCCCAAGAAGCGGCTCACACAT
GTCTACGACCTTTGCAAGGGCAAAAACATATGCGAGGGTGGGGAGGAGATGGACAACAAGTTCGGTGTGG
AACAACCTGAGGGTGACGAGGATCTGACCAAAGAAAAGGGCCATGGTGGCTGTGGGCGGTACCAGCCCAG
GATCCGGCGTTCTGGCCTAGAGCTGTATGCGGAATGGAAGCACGTTAATGAGGACTCTCAGGAGAAGAAG
ATCCTGCTGAGTCCAGAGCGAGTGCATGA
