>Addgene plasmid #81228 | PB53x EF1-Dendra2-RPB1Amr | addgene partial sequence | sequence record 165299 | hPOLR2A-F 5'-AGGCACACAACAATGAGCTG-3'
TCTGCGGCAGACGTTTGAGAATCAGGTGAACCGCATTCTTAACGATGCCCGAGACAAGACTGGCTCCTCT
GCTCAGAAATCCCTGTCTGAATACAACAACTTCAAGTCTATGGTCGTGTCCGGAGCTAAAGGTTCCAAGA
TTAACATCTCCCAGGTCATTGCTGTCGTTGGACAGCAGGACGTCGAGGGCAAGCGGATTCCATTTGGCTT
CAAGCACCGGACTCTGCCTCACTTCATCAAGGATGACTACGGGCCTGAGAGCCGTGGCTTTGTGGAGAAC
TCCTACCTAGCCGGCCTCACACCCACTGAGTTCTTTTTCCACGCCATGGGGGGTCGTGAGGGGCTCATTG
ACACGGCTGTCAAGACTGCTGAGACTGGATACATCCAGCGGCGGCTGATCAAGTCCATGGAGTCAGTGAT
GGTGAAGTACGACGCGACTGTGCGGAACTCCATCAACCAGGTGGTGCAGCTGCGCTACGGCGAAGACGGC
CTGGCAGGCGAGAGCGTTGAGTTCCAGAACCTGGCTACGCTTAAGCCTTCCAACAAGGCTTTTGAGAAGA
AGTTCCGCTTTGATTATACCAATGAGAGGGCCCTGCGGCGCACTCTGCAGGAGGACCTGGTGAAGGACGT
GCTGAGCAACGCACACATCCAGAACGAGTTGGAGCGGGAATTTGAGCGGATGCGGGAGGATCGGGAGGTG
CTCAGGGTCATCTTCCCAACTGGAGACAGCAAGGTCGTCCTCCCCTGTAACCTGCTGCGGATGATCTGGA
ATGCTCAGAAAATCTTCCACATCAACCCACGCCTTCCCTCCGACCTGCACCCCATCAAAGTGGTGGAGGG
AGTCAAGGAATTGAGCAAGAAGCTGGTGATTGTGAATGGG
